Addgene plasmid #191548: MSCV-P C-FlagHA HPV16 E7 E80A/D81A
Purpose: Protein expression of HPV16 E7 E80A/D81A
Depositing lab: Elizabeth White. Depositing organization: University of Pennsylvania. Publication: ZER1 Contributes to the Carcinogenic Activity of High-Risk HPV E7 Proteins. Nouel J, White EA. mBio. 2022 Nov 8:e0203322. doi: 10.1128/mbio.02033-22. PubMed 36346242.
Backbone
  Vector backbone: MSCV-P C-FlagHA GAW
  Vector type: Retroviral
  Selectable markers: Puromycin
Growth in bacteria
  Bacterial resistance: Ampicillin, 100 μg/mL
  Growth temperature: 37°C
  Growth strain: NEB Stable
  Copy number: High Copy
Gene/Insert
  Gene/Insert name: HPV16
  Species: Virus
  Mutation: E80A/D81A
  Tag / fusion protein: FlagHA (C terminal on insert)
  Cloning method: Gateway Cloning
Terms and licenses: Academic/Nonprofit Terms; Industry Terms: Not Available to Industry
Depositor comments: Please visit https://www.biorxiv.org/content/10.1101/2022.07.18.500567v1 for bioRxiv preprint.
How to cite: MSCV-P C-FlagHA HPV16 E7 E80A/D81A was a gift from Elizabeth White (Addgene plasmid # 191548 ; http://n2t.net/addgene:191548 ; RRID:Addgene_191548)
