[The description below was written by a language model from this plasmid's Addgene catalogue record and pLannotate feature annotations shown in this document.]
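Description:
MSCV-P C-FlagHA HPV16 E7 E80A/D81A is a 6.7 kb gammaretroviral expression plasmid built on the murine stem cell virus (MSCV) backbone MSCV-P C-FlagHA GAW, a Gateway-adapted destination vector. In bacteria it is maintained through a high-copy ColE1/pUC-type origin and selected with ampicillin via the β-lactamase gene. The remaining bacterial annotations (lac promoter/operator, and fragments of lacI, lacZα, rop, bom, TcR and env) are partial backbone remnants with no evident role in the construct.

The retroviral unit is bounded by MESV-derived 5' and 3' LTRs and carries the Ψ packaging signal plus a truncated gag segment lacking its start codon, which together allow the transcribed genome to be packaged when the viral structural proteins are supplied in trans by packaging cells. No separate internal promoter is annotated upstream of the insert, so expression presumably comes from the 5' LTR; a T7 promoter also sits just before the cassette. The insert is the human papillomavirus 16 E7 oncoprotein coding sequence carrying the E80A/D81A double substitution, flanked by attB1 and attB2 sites left by Gateway recombination and fused at its C terminus to a Flag-HA tandem epitope tag (only a FLAG fragment was detected by the automated annotation). Downstream, a mouse PGK promoter drives puromycin N-acetyltransferase, allowing selection of transduced mammalian cells.

The stated purpose is expression of the HPV16 E7 E80A/D81A mutant. The design suits stable expression after transduction, with the tag available for detection or affinity purification. It comes from work on the contribution of ZER1 to the carcinogenic activity of high-risk HPV E7 proteins, though the record does not state the functional effect of the mutation.
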