Features (pLannotate 1.2.2; 23 found; start..end, strand, type, name):
      1..517     +  LTR            5' LTR: 5' long terminal repeat from murine embryonic stem cell virus
    581..922     +  misc_feature   MESV Ψ: packaging signal of murine embryonic stem cell virus
    989..1405    +  CDS            gag (truncated): truncated Moloney murine leukemia virus (MMLV) gag gene lacking the start codon
   1417..1435    +  promoter       T7 promoter: promoter for bacteriophage T7 RNA polymerase
   1466..1483    +  protein_bind   attB1 (fragment): mutant version of attB; core recombination site for the Gateway® BP reaction BP Clonase™
   1492..1785    +  CDS            E7: VE7_HPV16 - Experimental evidence at protein level: Swiss-Prot protein existence level 1. Plays a role in viral genome replication by driving entry of quiescent cells into the cell cycle. Stimulation of progression from G1 to S phase allows the virus to efficiently use the cellular DNA replicating machinery to achieve viral genome replication. E7 protein has both transforming and trans-activating activities. Induces the disassembly of the E2F1 transcription factor from RB1, with subsequent transcriptional activation of E2F1-regulated S-phase genes. Interferes with host histone deacetylation me
   1790..1807    -  protein_bind   attB2 (fragment): mutant version of attB; core recombination site for the Gateway® BP reaction BP Clonase™
   1843..1863    +  CDS            FLAG (fragment): FLAG® epitope tag, followed by an enterokinase cleavage site
   1918..2417    +  promoter       PGK promoter: mouse phosphoglycerate kinase 1 promoter
   2438..3037    +  CDS            PuroR: puromycin N-acetyltransferase; pac from Streptomyces alboniger; confers resistance to puromycin
   3137..3651    +  LTR            3' LTR: 3' long terminal repeat from murine embryonic stem cell virus
   3813..3829    -  protein_bind   lac operator: The lac repressor binds to the lac operator to inhibit transcription in E. coli. This inhibition can be relieved by adding lactose or isopropyl-β-D-thiogalactopyranoside (IPTG). lac repressor encoded by lacI
   3837..3867    -  promoter       lac promoter: promoter for the E. coli lac operon
   3882..3903    -  protein_bind   CAP binding site: CAP binding activates transcription in the presence of cAMP. E. coli catabolite activator protein
   3916..4008    -  CDS            lacI (fragment): lac repressor; lacI; The lac repressor binds to the lac operator to inhibit transcription in E. coli. This inhibition can be relieved by adding lactose or isopropyl-β-D-thiogalactopyranoside (IPTG).
   4191..4779    -  rep_origin     ori: high-copy-number ColE1/pMB1/pBR322/pUC origin of replication
   4950..5810    -  CDS            AmpR: β-lactamase; bla; confers resistance to ampicillin, carbenicillin, and related antibiotics
   5811..5915    -  promoter       AmpR promoter: bla
   6010..6045    +  CDS            rop (fragment): Rop protein, which maintains plasmids at low copy number; rop
   6147..6246    +  misc_feature   bom (fragment): basis of mobility region from pBR322
   6252..6401    -  CDS            lacZα (fragment): LacZα fragment of β-galactosidase; lacZ fragment
   6401..6602    -  CDS            TcR (fragment): tetracycline efflux protein; tet; confers resistance to tetracycline
   6603..6701    +  CDS            env (fragment): murine leukemia virus gPr80 envelope polyprotein precursor; env; proteolytically cleaved into gp70SU and p15TM subunits
>Addgene plasmid #191548 | MSCV-P C-FlagHA HPV16 E7 E80A/D81A | addgene full sequence | sequence record 377551 | Addgene NGS Result
AATGAAAGACCCCACCTGTAGGTTTGGCAAGCTAGCTTAAGTAACGCCATTTTGCAAGGCATGGAAAATA
CATAACTGAGAATAGAGAAGTTCAGATCAAGGTTAGGAACAGAGAGACAGCAGAATATGGGCCAAACAGG
ATATCTGTGGTAAGCAGTTCCTGCCCCGGCTCAGGGCCAAGAACAGATGGTCCCCAGATGCGGTCCCGCC
CTCAGCAGTTTCTAGAGAACCATCAGATGTTTCCAGGGTGCCCCAAGGACCTGAAATGACCCTGTGCCTT
ATTTGAACTAACCAATCAGTTCGCTTCTCGCTTCTGTTCGCGCGCTTCTGCTCCCCGAGCTCAATAAAAG
AGCCCACAACCCCTCACTCGGCGCGCCAGTCCTCCGATAGACTGCGTCGCCCGGGTACCCGTATTCCCAA
TAAAGCCTCTTGCTGTTTGCATCCGAATCGTGGACTCGCTGATCCTTGGGAGGGTCTCCTCAGATTGATT
GACTGCCCACCTCGGGGGTCTTTCATTTGGAGGTTCCACCGAGATTTGGAGACCCCTGCCCAGGGACCAC
CGACCCCCCCGCCGGGAGGTAAGCTGGCCAGCGGTCGTTTCGTGTCTGTCTCTGTCTTTGTGCGTGTTTG
TGCCGGCATCTAATGTTTGCGCCTGCGTCTGTACTAGTTAGCTAACTAGCTCTGTATCTGGCGGACCCGT
GGTGGAACTGACGAGTTCTGAACACCCGGCCGCAACCCTGGGAGACGTCCCAGGGACTTTGGGGGCCGTT
TTTGTGGCCCGACCTGAGGAAGGGAGTCGATGTGGAATCCGACCCCGTCAGGATATGTGGTTCTGGTAGG
AGACGAGAACCTAAAACAGTTCCCGCCTCCGTCTGAATTTTTGCTTTCGGTTTGGAACCGAAGCCGCGCG
TCTTGTCTGCTGCAGCGCTGCAGCATCGTTCTGTGTTGTCTCTGTCTGACTGTGTTTCTGTATTTGTCTG
AAAATTAGGGCCAGACTGTTACCACTCCCTTAAGTTTGACCTTAGGTCACTGGAAAGATGTCGAGCGGAT
CGCTCACAACCAGTCGGTAGATGTCAAGAAGAGACGTTGGGTTACCTTCTGCTCTGCAGAATGGCCAACC
TTTAACGTCGGATGGCCGCGAGACGGCACCTTTAACCGAGACCTCATCACCCAGGTTAAGATCAAGGTCT
TTTCACCTGGCCCGCATGGACACCCAGACCAGGTCCCCTACATCGTGACCTGGGAAGCCTTGGCTTTTGA
CCCCCCTCCCTGGGTCAAGCCCTTTGTACACCCTAAGCCTCCGCCTCCTCTTCCTCCATCCGCCCCGTCT
CTCCCCCTTGAACCTCCTCGTTCGACCCCGCCTCGATCCTCCCTTTATCCAGCCCTCACTCCTTCTCTAG
GCGCCGGAATTAGATCTAATACGACTCACTATAGGGAGACCCAAGCTGGCTAGTTAAGCTATCAACAAGT
TTGTACAAAAAAGTTGGCACCATGCATGGAGATACACCTACATTGCATGAATATATGTTAGATTTGCAAC
CAGAGACAACTGATCTCTACTGTTATGAGCAATTAAATGACAGCTCAGAGGAGGAGGATGAAATAGATGG
TCCAGCTGGACAAGCAGAACCGGACAGAGCCCATTACAATATTGTAACCTTTTGTTGCAAGTGTGACTCT
ACGCTTCGGTTGTGCGTACAAAGCACACACGTAGACATTCGTACTTTGGCAGCCCTGTTAATGGGCACAC
TAGGAATTGTGTGCCCCATCTGTTCTCAGAAACCACCAACTTTCTTGTACAAAGTGGTTGATCTAGAGGG
CCCGCGGTTCGAACTCGAGGACTACAAGGACGACGATGACAAGTCGGCCGCTGGAGGATACCCCTACGAC
GTGCCCGACTACGCCTAGAATTCTACCGGGTAGGGGAGGCGCTTTTCCCAAGGCAGTCTGGAGCATGCGC
TTTAGCAGCCCCGCTGGGCACTTGGCGCTACACAAGTGGCCTCTGGCCTCGCACACATTCCACATCCACC
GGTAGGCGCCAACCGGCTCCGTTCTTTGGTGGCCCCTTCGCGCCACCTTCTACTCCTCCCCTAGTCAGGA
AGTTCCCCCCCGCCCCGCAGCTCGCGTCGTGCAGGACGTGACAAATGGAAGTAGCACGTCTCACTAGTCT
CGTGCAGATGGACAGCACCGCTGAGCAATGGAAGCGGGTAGGCCTTTGGGGCAGCGGCCAATAGCAGCTT
TGCTCCTTCGCTTTCTGGGCTCAGAGGCTGGGAAGGGGTGGGTCCGGGGGCGGGCTCAGGGGCGGGCTCA
GGGGCGGGGCGGGCGCCCGAAGGTCCTCCGGAGGCCCGGCATTCTGCACGCTTCAAAAGCGCACGTCTGC
CGCGCTGTTCTCCTCTTCCTCATCTCCGGGCCTTTCGACCTGCAGCCCAAGCTTACCATGACCGAGTACA
AGCCCACGGTGCGCCTCGCCACCCGCGACGACGTCCCCAGGGCCGTACGCACCCTCGCCGCCGCGTTCGC
CGACTACCCCGCCACGCGCCACACCGTCGATCCGGACCGCCACATCGAGCGGGTCACCGAGCTGCAAGAA
CTCTTCCTCACGCGCGTCGGGCTCGACATCGGCAAGGTGTGGGTCGCGGACGACGGCGCCGCGGTGGCGG
TCTGGACCACGCCGGAGAGCGTCGAAGCGGGGGCGGTGTTCGCCGAGATCGGCCCGCGCATGGCCGAGTT
GAGCGGTTCCCGGCTGGCCGCGCAGCAACAGATGGAAGGCCTCCTGGCGCCGCACCGGCCCAAGGAGCCC
GCGTGGTTCCTGGCCACCGTCGGCGTCTCGCCCGACCACCAGGGCAAGGGTCTGGGCAGCGCCGTCGTGC
TCCCCGGAGTGGAGGCGGCCGAGCGCGCCGGGGTGCCCGCCTTCCTGGAGACCTCCGCGCCCCGCAACCT
CCCCTTCTACGAGCGGCTCGGCTTCACCGTCACCGCCGACGTCGAGGTGCCCGAAGGACCGCGCACCTGG
TGCATGACCCGCAAGCCCGGTGCCTGACGCCCGCCCCACGACCCGCAGCGCCCGACCGAAAGGAGCGCAC
GACCCCATGCATCGATAAAATAAAAGATTTTATTTAGTCTCCAGAAAAAGGGGGGAATGAAAGACCCCAC
CTGTAGGTTTGGCAAGCTAGCTTAAGTAACGCCATTTTGCAAGGCATGGAAAATACATAACTGAGAATAG
AGAAGTTCAGATCAAGGTTAGGAACAGAGAGACAGCAGAATATGGGCCAAACAGGATATCTGTGGTAAGC
AGTTCCTGCCCCGGCTCAGGGCCAAGAACAGATGGTCCCCAGATGCGGTCCCGCCCTCAGCAGTTTCTAG
AGAACCATCAGATGTTTCCAGGGTGCCCCAAGGACCTGAAATGACCCTGTGCCTTATTTGAACTAACCAA
TCAGTTCGCTTCTCGCTTCTGTTCGCGCGCTTCTGCTCCCCGAGCTCAATAAAAGAGCCCACAACCCCTC
ACTCGGCGCGCCAGTCCTCCGATAGACTGCGTCGCCCGGGTACCCGTGTATCCAATAAACCCTCTTGCAG
TTGCATCCGACTTGTGGTCTCGCTGTTCCTTGGGAGGGTCTCCTCTGAGTGATTGACTACCCGTCAGCGG
GGGTCTTTCATGGGTAACAGTTTCTTGAAGTTGGAGAACAACATTCTGAGGGTAGGAGTCGAATATTAAG
TAATCCTGACTCAATTAGCCACTGTTTTGAATCCACATACTCCAATACTCCTGAAATAGTTCATTATGGA
CAGCGCAGAAAGAGCTGGGGAGAATTGTGAAATTGTTATCCGCTCACAATTCCACACAACATACGAGCCG
GAAGCATAAAGTGTAAAGCCTGGGGTGCCTAATGAGTGAGCTAACTCACATTAATTGCGTTGCGCTCACT
GCCCGCTTTCCAGTCGGGAAACCTGTCGTGCCAGCTGCATTAATGAATCGGCCAACGCGCGGGGAGAGGC
GGTTTGCGTATTGGGCGCTCTTCCGCTTCCTCGCTCACTGACTCGCTGCGCTCGGTCGTTCGGCTGCGGC
GAGCGGTATCAGCTCACTCAAAGGCGGTAATACGGTTATCCACAGAATCAGGGGATAACGCAGGAAAGAA
CATGTGAGCAAAAGGCCAGCAAAAGGCCAGGAACCGTAAAAAGGCCGCGTTGCTGGCGTTTTTCCATAGG
CTCCGCCCCCCTGACGAGCATCACAAAAATCGACGCTCAAGTCAGAGGTGGCGAAACCCGACAGGACTAT
AAAGATACCAGGCGTTTCCCCTTGGAAGCTCCCTCGTGCGCTCTCCTGTTCCGACCCTGCCGCTTACCGG
ATACCTGTCCGCCTTTCTCCCTTCGGGAAGCGTGGCGCTTTCTCATAGCTCACGCTGTAGGTATCTCAGT
TCGGTGTAGGTCGTTCGCTCCAAGCTGGGCTGTGTGCACGAACCCCCCGTTCAGCCCGACCGCTGCGCCT
TATCCGGTAACTATCGTCTTGAGTCCAACCCGGTAAGACACGACTTATCGCCACTGGCAGCAGCCACTGG
TAACAGGATTAGCAGAGCGAGGTATGTAGGCGGTGCTACAGAGTTCTTGAAGTGGTGGCCTAACTACGGC
TACACTAGAAGAACAGTATTTGGTATCTGCGCTCTGCTGAAGCCAGTTACCTTCGGAAAAAGAGTTGGTA
GCTCTTGATCCGGCAAACAAACCACCGCTGGTAGCGGTGGTTTTTTTGTTTGCAAGCAGCAGATTACGCG
CAGAAAAAAAGGATCTCAAGAAGATCCTTTGATCTTTTCTACGGGGTCTGACGCTCAGTGGAACGAAAAC
TCACGTTAAGGGATTTTGGTCATGAGATTATCAAAAAGGATCTTCACCTAGATCCTTTTAAATTAAAAAT
GAAGTTTTAAATCAATCTAAAGTATATATGAGTAAACTTGGTCTGACAGTTACCAATGCTTAATCAGTGA
GGCACCTATCTCAGCGATCTGTCTATTTCGTTCATCCATAGTTGCCTGACTCCCCGTCGTGTAGATAACT
ACGATACGGGAGGGCTTACCATCTGGCCCCAGTGCTGCAATGATACCGCGAGACCCACGCTCACCGGCTC
CAGATTTATCAGCAATAAACCAGCCAGCCGGAAGGGCCGAGCGCAGAAGTGGTCCTGCAACTTTATCCGC
CTCCATCCAGTCTATTAATTGTTGCCGGGAAGCTAGAGTAAGTAGTTCGCCAGTTAATAGTTTGCGCAAC
GTTGTTGCCATTGCTACAGGCATCGTGGTGTCACGCTCGTCGTTTGGTATGGCTTCATTCAGCTCCGGTT
CCCAACGATCAAGGCGAGTTACATGATCCCCCATGTTGTGCAAAAAAGCGGTTAGCTCCTTCGGTCCTCC
GATCGTTGTCAGAAGTAAGTTGGCCGCAGTGTTATCACTCATGGTTATGGCAGCACTGCATAATTCTCTT
ACTGTCATGCCATCCGTAAGATGCTTTTCTGTGACTGGTGAGTACTCAACCAAGTCATTCTGAGAATAGT
GTATGCGGCGACCGAGTTGCTCTTGCCCGGCGTCAATACGGGATAATACCGCGCCACATAGCAGAACTTT
AAAAGTGCTCATCATTGGAAAACGTTCTTCGGGGCGAAAACTCTCAAGGATCTTACCGCTGTTGAGATCC
AGTTCGATGTAACCCACTCGTGCACCCAACTGATCTTCAGCATCTTTTACTTTCACCAGCGTTTCTGGGT
GAGCAAAAACAGGAAGGCAAAATGCCGCAAAAAAGGGAATAAGGGCGACACGGAAATGTTGAATACTCAT
ACTCTTCCTTTTTCAATATTATTGAAGCATTTATCAGGGTTATTGTCTCATGAGCGGATACATATTTGAA
TGTATTTAGAAAAATAAACAAATAGGGGTTCCGCGCACATTTCCCCGAAAAGTGCCACCTGACGTCTAAG
AAACCATTATTATCATGACATTAACCTATAAAAATAGGCGTATCACGAGGCCCTTTCGTCTCGCGCGTTT
CGGTGATGACGGTGAAAACCTCTGACACATGCAGCTCCCGGAGACGGTCACAGCTTGTCTGTAAGCGGAT
GCCGGGAGCAGACAAGCCCGTCAGGGCGCGTCAGCGGGTGTTGGCGGGTGTCGGGGCTGGCTTAACTATG
CGGCATCAGAGCAGATTGTACTGAGAGTGCACCATATGCGGTGTGAAATACCGCACAGATGCGTAAGGAG
AAAATACCGCATCAGGCGCCATTCGCCATTCAGGCTGCGCAACTGTTGGGAAGGGCGATCGGTGCGGGCC
TCTTCGCTATTACGCCAGCTGGCGAAAGGGGGATGTGCTGCAAGGCGATTAAGTTGGGTAACGCCAGGGT
TTTCCCAGTCACGACGTTGTAAAACGACGGCGCAAGGAATGGTGCATGCAAGGAGATGGCGCCCAACAGT
CCCCCGGCCACGGGGCCTGCCACCATACCCACGCCGAAACAAGCGCTCATGAGCCCGAAGTGGCGAGCCC
GATCTTCCCCATCGGTGATGTCGGCGATATAGGCGCCAGCAACCGCACCTGTGGCGCCGGTGATGCCGGC
CACGATGCGTCCGGCGTAGAGGCGATTAGTCCAATTTGTTAAAGACAGGATATCAGTGGTCCAGGCTCTA
GTTTTGACTCAACAATATCACCAGCTGAAGCCTATAGAGTACGAGCCATAGATAAAATAAAAGATTTTAT
TTAGTCTCCAGAAAAAGGGGGG
