>Addgene plasmid #191548 | MSCV-P C-FlagHA HPV16 E7 E80A/D81A | depositor partial sequence | sequence record 371354 | Partial sequence
GCAKKTATCTCCTTTATCMGCCCTCACTCCTTCTCTAGGCGCCGGAATTAGATCTAATACGACTCACTAT
AGGGAGACCCAAGCTGGCTAGTTAAGCTATCAACAAGTTTGTACAAAAAAGTTGGCACCATGCATGGAGA
TACACCTACATTGCATGAATATATGTTAGATTTGCAACCAGAGACAACTGATCTCTACTGTTATGAGCAA
TTAAATGACAGCTCAGAGGAGGAGGATGAAATAGATGGTCCAGCTGGACAAGCAGAACCGGACAGAGCCC
ATTACAATATTGTAACCTTTTGTTGCAAGTGTGACTCTACGCTTCGGTTGTGCGTACAAAGCACACACGT
AGACATTCGTACTTTGGCAGCCCTGTTAATGGGCACACTAGGAATTGTGTGCCCCATCTGTTCTCAGAAA
CCACCAACTTTCTTGTACAAAGTGGTTGATCTAGAGGGCCCGCGGTTCGAACTCGAGGACTACAAGGACG
ACGATGACAAGTCGGCCGCTGGAGGATACCCCTACGACGTGCCCGACTACGCCTAGAATTCTACCGGGTA
GGGGAGGCGCTTTTCCCAAGGCAGTCTGGAGCATGCGCTTTAGCAGCCCCGCTGGGCACTTGGCGCTACA
CAAGTGGCCTCTGGCCTCGCACACATTCCACATCCACCGGTAGGCGCCAACCGGCTCCGTTCTTTGGTGG
CCCCTTCGCGCCACCTTCTACTCCTCCCCTAGTCAGGAAGTTCCCCCCCGCCCCGCAGCTCGCGTCGTGC
AGGACGTGACAAATGGAAGTAGCACGTCTCACTAGTCTCGTGCAGATGGACAGCACCGCTGAGCAATGGA
AGCGGGTAGGCCTTTGGGGCAGCGGCCAATAGCAGCTTTGCTCCTTCGCTTTCTGGGCTCAGAGGCTGGG
AAGGGGTGGGTCCCGGGGCGGGCTCAGGGCGGGCTCAGGGCGGGGCGGGCGCCCGAAGTCCTCCGGAGCC
GGCATTCTGCACGCTTCAAAGCGCACGTCTGCGCGCTGCTCTCCTCTTCCTCATCTCCGTCCGTTCGACC
TKGCAGACCAGCTTACCATGACCGAGTTAC
